>Addgene plasmid #67367 | pDSHA-SAR1-Myc | addgene partial sequence | sequence record 119411 | T7 5'-TAATACGACTCACTATAGGG-3'
ATTAAGGTACCGGGCCCTACAGATCCTCTTCAGAGATGAGTTTCTGCTCCATCTCGAATCGAACCACTTT
GTACAAGAAAGCTGGGTCGTCAATATACTGGGAGAGCCAGCGGAAACCCTCGCCGTAACCTTGCCTCTTG
AGCACACTGCACATGAACACTTCCATGGGGCGAGCATTCAGCTCCTTCAGGGTCACATTCCCCTTTCCTG
TGGTCTGTCCATAAAGCCCAAATATCTCACGGAGTTTTTCTTCACTGATTGCATCTGTTCTGTCAATTTT
GTTACCCAAGATAAGGATTGGCACATTGGATATTGTTTCATCAGTCATTAAAGCATTAAGCTCAACTTTG
GATTCCACGAGGCGAGAATGATCTGCACAGTCCACCAGAAAGACAATCCCATTAATTGCTGGGAGATAAT
TTTTCCAAACGCGACGTGCTTGCTCGTGCCCACCAAGATCAAAAGTTGTAAAGGTCATTCCAGCAATTGT
TAGCTCTTCTGATGTCGGATGTAGTGTTGGAACATGTTGGCCCAATCTGTCATCTTTGAGCATGTGAAGA
AGAGTGGTTTTGCCTGCATTATCCAAACCTAAGAATACAAGTTTTCCAGATTTCTTGTACAGTCCTAGGA
ACTGGAGCACACTGCTGAAGCCATTGTAGATCCACTCAAAGATGAAAGACATGGTTCTATCTCCTTCTAA
GCCTGCTTTTTTGTACAAACTTGTTTGATTCGAGTGTCGACGGTATCGATAAGCTTGATATCGAATTCCT
GCAGCCCGGGGGATCCGCCCGGGCTAGAGCGGCCGCCACCGCGGTGGAGCTCCAGCTTTTGTTCCCTTTA
GTGAGGGTTAATTTCGAGCTTGGCGTAATCGCTAGCGGATCTGACGGTTCACTAAACCAGCTCTGCTTAT
ATAGACCTCCCACCGTACACGCCTACCGCCCATTTGCGTCAATGGGGGCGGAGTT
