[The description below was written by a language model from this plasmid's Addgene catalogue record.]
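Description:
pDSHA-SAR1-Myc is a mammalian expression plasmid built on the pDS_Myc-X backbone that drives production of human SAR1 (Entrez gene SAR1A) carrying a C-terminal Myc epitope tag. The SAR1 coding sequence was introduced by Gateway recombination cloning, placing it downstream of the CMV promoter, a strong constitutive viral promoter widely used for high-level expression in transfected mammalian cells. The Myc tag is contributed by the backbone rather than the insert, so the open reading frame reads through into the vector-encoded epitope, allowing the protein to be detected or immunoprecipitated with anti-Myc antibodies. The plasmid name includes "HA", but the record lists only the Myc tag and does not describe any HA epitope in the expressed product.

In bacteria the plasmid is maintained at high copy number under kanamycin selection. In mammalian cells a neomycin resistance marker permits G418 selection, so stably expressing populations or clones can be derived in addition to transient transfection. No feature table is provided, so the specific origin of replication, polyadenylation signal and the promoter driving the resistance marker are not stated.

SAR1 is a small GTPase of the ARF family best known for initiating COPII coat assembly at endoplasmic reticulum exit sites. This construct belongs to a toolbox of plasmids for expressing or knocking down human ARF, ARL and SAR family GTPases. It is suited to studies of SAR1 localisation, interactions and function in the early secretory pathway. A C-terminal tag leaves the N-terminus, which is functionally important in this GTPase family, unmodified.
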