Addgene plasmid #67367: pDSHA-SAR1-Myc
Purpose: Mammalian expression of hSar1 with C-term Myc tag
Depositing lab: Richard Kahn. Depositing organization: Emory University. Publication: Tool box: Plasmids for the expression or knockdown of human ARF Family GTPases (ARF/ARL/SAR) and their co-expression in bacteria with N-myristoyltransferases. Kerr SC, Kahn RA. Cell Logist. 2015 Sep 21;5(3):e1090523. doi: 10.1080/21592799.2015.1090523. eCollection 2015 Jul-Sep. PubMed 27057421.
Backbone
  Vector backbone: pDS_Myc-X
  Vector type: Mammalian Expression
  Selectable markers: Neomycin (select with G418)
Growth in bacteria
  Bacterial resistance: Kanamycin, 50 μg/mL
  Growth temperature: 37°C
  Growth strain: DH5alpha
  Copy number: High Copy
Gene/Insert
  Gene/Insert name: SAR1 (alt name: pRK20n-Myc)
  Species: H. sapiens (human)
  Entrez Gene: SAR1A (a.k.a. SAR1, SARA1, Sara, masra2)
  Promoter: CMV
  Tag / fusion protein: Myc (C terminal on backbone)
  Cloning method: Gateway Cloning
  Sequencing primers: 5′ CMV-F; 3′ T7
Terms and licenses: Academic/Nonprofit Terms; Industry Terms: Not Available to Industry
How to cite: pDSHA-SAR1-Myc was a gift from Richard Kahn (Addgene plasmid # 67367 ; http://n2t.net/addgene:67367 ; RRID:Addgene_67367)
